>Addgene plasmid #8429 | pUC19 PKC alpha | addgene full sequence | sequence record 495639 | Addgene NGS Result
GTAAAACGACGGCCAGTGAATTCGAGCTCGGTACCCGGGGATCCTCTAGAGTCAATTCCGGGCCGCGAGT
AGGAAGCGCGAGCGCCGGGCGCCGGGCTGTCAGTGAGCGTGGGGCCAGCCAGCGAGCCAGAGAGCCGGAG
AGAGCCAGAGAGAGCGGCTCGGCTCCCAGCTCCGAGTAGCGCAGCGCCCGCCCGGCTCTCCCGGGCCACC
GCCGCCACCACCGCACCTCATCAGCACCGCCACCTCGGCCGCCGCCCCCGCCCACCCCGGCCCTCCCCGG
CTGCTGCTCCCCGGCGGAGGCAAGAGGTGGTTGGGGGGAACCATGGCTGACGTTTACCCGGCCAACGACT
CCACGGCGTCTCAGGACGTGGCCAACCGCTTCGCCCGCAAAGGGGCGCTGAGGCAGAAGAACGTGCATGA
GGTGAAAGACCACAAATTCATCGCCCGCTTCTTCAAGCAACCCACCTTCTGCAGCCACTGCACCGACTTC
ATCTGGGGGTTTGGGAAACAAGGCTTCCAGTGCCAAGTTTGCTGTTTTGTGGTTCATAAGAGGTGCCATG
AGTTCGTTACGTTCTCTTGTCCGGGTGCGGATAAGGGACCTGACACTGACGACCCCAGGAGCAAGCACAA
GTTCAAAATCCACACATACGGAAGCCCTACCTTCTGTGATCACTGTGGGTCCCTGCTCTATGGACTTATC
CACCAAGGGATGAAATGTGACACCTGCGACATGAATGTTCACAAGCAGTGTGTGATCAATGTCCCTAGCC
TCTGCGGAATGGATCACACAGAGAAGAGGGGGCGGATTTATCTGAAGGCTGAGGTCACTGATGAAAAGCT
CCACGTCACGGTACGAGATGCAAAAAATCTAATCCCTATGGATCCAAATGGGCTTTCGGATCCTTATGTG
AAGCTGAAACTTATCCCTGACCCCAAGAATGAGAGCAAACAGAAAACCAAAACCATCCGCTCCACACTGA
ATCCTCAGTGGAATGAGTCCTTCACGTTCAAATTAAAACCTTCAGACAAAGACCGGCGACTGTCTGTAGA
AATCTGGGACTGGGATCGGACGACTCGGAATGACTTCATGGGATCCCTTTCCTTTGGTGTCTCAGAGCTA
ATGAAGATGCCGGCCAGTGGATGGTATAAACTGCTCAACCAAGAAGAGGGCGAATATTACAATGTGCCCA
TTCCAGAAGGAGATGAAGAAGGCAACATGGAACTCAGGCAGAAGTTTGAGAAAGCCAAGCTAGGCCCTGC
TGGTAACAAAGTCATCAGCCCTTCAGAAGACAGAAAGCAACCATCCAACAACCTGGACAGAGTGAAACTC
ACAGACTTCAACTTCCTCATGGTGCTGGGGAAGGGGAGTTTTGGGAAGGTGATGCTTGCTGACAGGAAGG
GAACGGAGGAACTGTACGCCATCAAGATCCTGAAGAAGGACGTGGTGATCCAGGACGACGACGTGGAGTG
CACCATGGTGGAGAAGCGCGTGCTGGCCCTGCTGGACAAGCCGCCATTTCTGACACAGCTGCACTCCTGC
TTCCAGACAGTGGACCGGCTGTACTTCGTCATGGAATACGTCAACGGCGGGGACCTCATGTACCACATTC
AGCAAGTCGGGAAATTTAAGGAGCCACAAGCAGTATTCTACGCAGCCGAGATCTCCATCGGACTGTTCTT
CCTTCATAAAAGAGGGATCATTTACAGGGATCTGAAGCTGGACAATGTCATGCTGGACTCAGAAGGGCAC
ATCAAAATCGCCGACTTCGGGATGTGCAAGGAACACATGATGGATGGAGTCACGACCAGGACCTTCTGTG
GGACTCCGGACTACATTGCCCCAGAGATAATCGCTTACCAGCCGTACGGGAAGTCTGTAGATTGGTGGGC
GTACGGTGTGCTGCTGTACGAGATGCTAGCCGGGCAGCCTCCGTTTGATGGTGAAGATGAAGATGAACTG
TTTCAGTCTATAATGGAGCACAACGTGTCCTACCCCAAATCCTTGTCCAAGGAAGCCGTCTCCATCTGCA
AAGGACTTATGACCAAACACCCTGCCAAGCGGCTGGGCTGCGGGCCCGAGGGAGAGAGGGATGTCAGAGA
GCATGCCTTCTTCAGGAGGATCGACTGGGAGAAACTGGAGAACAGGGAGATCCAACCACCATTCAAGCCC
AAAGTGTGTGGCAAAGGAGCAGAAAACTTTGACAAGTTCTTCACGCGAGGACAGCCTGTCTTAACACCAC
CAGATCAGCTGGTCATTGCTAACATAGACCAATCTGATTTTGAAGGGTTCTCGTATGTCAACCCCCAGTT
TGTGCACCCAATCTTGCAAAGTGCAGTATGAAACTCAAAAATGAAAGATCAAATGCCTCCCCAGCCCCCA
GCATCCCCAGCAGTGGGAAGTGATCCTTAACCATAAAAATTTAAGGCTAAAAAAAACCGGAATTGACCTG
CAGGCATGCAAGCTTGGCGTAATCATGGTCATAGCTGTTTCCTGTGTGAAATTGTTATCCGCTCACAATT
CCACACAACATACGAGCCGGAAGCATAAAGTGTAAAGCCTGGGGTGCCTAATGAGTGAGCTAACTCACAT
TAATTGCGTTGCGCTCACTGCCCGCTTTCCAGTCGGGAAACCTGTCGTGCCAGCTGCATTAATGAATCGG
CCAACGCGCGGGGAGAGGCGGTTTGCGTATTGGGCGCTCTTCCGCTTCCTCGCTCACTGACTCGCTGCGC
TCGGTCGTTCGGCTGCGGCGAGCGGTATCAGCTCACTCAAAGGCGGTAATACGGTTATCCACAGAATCAG
GGGATAACGCAGGAAAGAACATGTGAGCAAAAGGCCAGCAAAAGGCCAGGAACCGTAAAAAGGCCGCGTT
GCTGGCGTTTTTCCATAGGCTCCGCCCCCCTGACGAGCATCACAAAAATCGACGCTCAAGTCAGAGGTGG
CGAAACCCGACAGGACTATAAAGATACCAGGCGTTTCCCCCTGGAAGCTCCCTCGTGCGCTCTCCTGTTC
CGACCCTGCCGCTTACCGGATACCTGTCCGCCTTTCTCCCTTCGGGAAGCGTGGCGCTTTCTCATAGCTC
ACGCTGTAGGTATCTCAGTTCGGTGTAGGTCGTTCGCTCCAAGCTGGGCTGTGTGCACGAACCCCCCGTT
CAGCCCGACCGCTGCGCCTTATCCGGTAACTATCGTCTTGAGTCCAACCCGGTAAGACACGACTTATCGC
CACTGGCAGCAGCCACTGGTAACAGGATTAGCAGAGCGAGGTATGTAGGCGGTGCTACAGAGTTCTTGAA
GTGGTGGCCTAACTACGGCTACACTAGAAGAACAGTATTTGGTATCTGCGCTCTGCTGAAGCCAGTTACC
TTCGGAAAAAGAGTTGGTAGCTCTTGATCCGGCAAACAAACCACCGCTGGTAGCGGTGGTTTTTTTGTTT
GCAAGCAGCAGATTACGCGCAGAAAAAAAGGATCTCAAGAAGATCCTTTGATCTTTTCTACGGGGTCTGA
CGCTCAGTGGAACGAAAACTCACGTTAAGGGATTTTGGTCATGAGATTATCAAAAAGGATCTTCACCTAG
ATCCTTTTAAATTAAAAATGAAGTTTTAAATCAATCTAAAGTATATATGAGTAAACTTGGTCTGACAGTT
ACCAATGCTTAATCAGTGAGGCACCTATCTCAGCGATCTGTCTATTTCGTTCATCCATAGTTGCCTGACT
CCCCGTCGTGTAGATAACTACGATACGGGAGGGCTTACCATCTGGCCCCAGTGCTGCAATGATACCGCGA
GACCCACGCTCACCGGCTCCAGATTTATCAGCAATAAACCAGCCAGCCGGAAGGGCCGAGCGCAGAAGTG
GTCCTGCAACTTTATCCGCCTCCATCCAGTCTATTAATTGTTGCCGGGAAGCTAGAGTAAGTAGTTCGCC
AGTTAATAGTTTGCGCAACGTTGTTGCCATTGCTACAGGCATCGTGGTGTCACGCTCGTCGTTTGGTATG
GCTTCATTCAGCTCCGGTTCCCAACGATCAAGGCGAGTTACATGATCCCCCATGTTGTGCAAAAAAGCGG
TTAGCTCCTTCGGTCCTCCGATCGTTGTCAGAAGTAAGTTGGCCGCAGTGTTATCACTCATGGTTATGGC
AGCACTGCATAATTCTCTTACTGTCATGCCATCCGTAAGATGCTTTTCTGTGACTGGTGAGTACTCAACC
AAGTCATTCTGAGAATAGTGTATGCGGCGACCGAGTTGCTCTTGCCCGGCGTCAATACGGGATAATACCG
CGCCACATAGCAGAACTTTAAAAGTGCTCATCATTGGAAAACGTTCTTCGGGGCGAAAACTCTCAAGGAT
CTTACCGCTGTTGAGATCCAGTTCGATGTAACCCACTCGTGCACCCAACTGATCTTCAGCATCTTTTACT
TTCACCAGCGTTTCTGGGTGAGCAAAAACAGGAAGGCAAAATGCCGCAAAAAAGGGAATAAGGGCGACAC
GGAAATGTTGAATACTCATACTCTTCCTTTTTCAATATTATTGAAGCATTTATCAGGGTTATTGTCTCAT
GAGCGGATACATATTTGAATGTATTTAGAAAAATAAACAAATAGGGGTTCCGCGCACATTTCCCCGAAAA
GTGCCACCTGACGTCTAAGAAACCATTATTATCATGACATTAACCTATAAAAATAGGCGTATCACGAGGC
CCTTTCGTCTCGCGCGTTTCGGTGATGACGGTGAAAACCTCTGACACATGCAGCTCCCGGAGACGGTCAC
AGCTTGTCTGTAAGCGGATGCCGGGAGCAGACAAGCCCGTCAGGGCGCGTCAGCGGGTGTTGGCGGGTGT
CGGGGCTGGCTTAACTATGCGGCATCAGAGCAGATTGTACTGAGAGTGCACCATATGCGGTGTGAAATAC
CGCACAGATGCGTAAGGAGAAAATACCGCATCAGGCGCCATTCGCCATTCAGGCTGCGCAACTGTTGGGA
AGGGCGATCGGTGCGGGCCTCTTCGCTATTACGCCAGCTGGCGAAAGGGGGATGTGCTGCAAGGCGATTA
AGTTGGGTAACGCCAGGGTTTTCCCAGTCACGACGTT
Features (pLannotate 1.2.2; 13 found; start..end, strand, type, name):
     18..53      +  misc_feature   MCS (fragment): pUC18/19 multiple cloning site
    323..2338    +  CDS            Prkca: KPCA_RAT - Also known as Pkca. Experimental evidence at protein level: Swiss-Prot protein existence level 1. Calcium-activated, phospholipid- and diacylglycerol (DAG)- dependent serine/threonine-protein kinase that is involved in positive and negative regulation of cell proliferation, apoptosis, differentiation, migration and adhesion, cardiac hypertrophy, angiogenesis, platelet function and inflammation, by directly phosphorylating targets such as RAF1, BCL2, CSPG4, TNNT2/CTNT, or activating signaling cascades involving MAPK1/3 (ERK1/2) and RAP1GAP. Depending on the cell type, is involved in
   2445..2465    +  misc_feature   MCS (fragment): pUC18/19 multiple cloning site
   2502..2518    -  protein_bind   lac operator: The lac repressor binds to the lac operator to inhibit transcription in E. coli. This inhibition can be relieved by adding lactose or isopropyl-β-D-thiogalactopyranoside (IPTG). lac repressor encoded by lacI
   2526..2556    -  promoter       lac promoter: promoter for the E. coli lac operon
   2571..2592    -  protein_bind   CAP binding site: CAP binding activates transcription in the presence of cAMP. E. coli catabolite activator protein
   2605..2697    -  CDS            lacI (fragment): lac repressor; lacI; The lac repressor binds to the lac operator to inhibit transcription in E. coli. This inhibition can be relieved by adding lactose or isopropyl-β-D-thiogalactopyranoside (IPTG).
   2880..3468    -  rep_origin     ori: high-copy-number ColE1/pMB1/pBR322/pUC origin of replication
   3639..4499    -  CDS            AmpR: β-lactamase; bla; confers resistance to ampicillin, carbenicillin, and related antibiotics
   4500..4604    -  promoter       AmpR promoter: bla
   4699..4734    +  CDS            rop (fragment): Rop protein, which maintains plasmids at low copy number; rop
   4836..4935    +  misc_feature   bom (fragment): basis of mobility region from pBR322
   4941..21      -  CDS            lacZα (fragment) (across the origin): LacZα fragment of β-galactosidase; lacZ fragment
