[The description below was written by a language model from this plasmid's Addgene catalogue record and pLannotate feature annotations shown in this document.]
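Description:
pUC19 PKC alpha is a small, high-copy bacterial cloning plasmid carrying a mouse protein kinase C alpha (Prkca) cDNA of about 2.5 kb in the pUC19 backbone, for a sequenced total of roughly 5.1 kb. It is propagated in E. coli through the ColE1/pUC-type origin and selected with ampicillin via the β-lactamase gene and its native promoter. The other backbone features are standard pUC remnants: short fragments of lacI, rop and the pBR322 bom region, which are not functional units here.

The cDNA was placed by restriction cloning into the pUC18/19 polylinker, which the annotation shows split into two fragments flanking the insert and interrupting lacZα. The annotated Prkca open reading frame spans about 2 kb, with roughly 270 bp of additional insert sequence upstream and about 100 bp downstream, presumably untranslated cDNA sequence. The annotation tool matched the coding region to the rat protein entry, reflecting close conservation, while the catalogue record gives the species as mouse. PKC alpha is a calcium-, phospholipid- and diacylglycerol-dependent serine/threonine kinase involved in proliferation, apoptosis, differentiation, migration and other signalling outcomes.

Although catalogued as a bacterial expression vector, the feature table places the lac promoter, operator and CAP site downstream of the insert on the opposite strand, so lac-driven transcription would run antisense to the Prkca coding sequence. No other promoter, tag or eukaryotic regulatory element is annotated. The plasmid is therefore best regarded as a cDNA source for sequencing from the flanking M13 primer sites, subcloning into expression vectors, or probe preparation. The record does not state a specific intended application.
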