Addgene plasmid #8429: pUC19 PKC alpha
Depositing lab: Frederic Mushinski. Depositing organization: National Cancer Institute (NCI).
Backbone
  Vector backbone: pUC19
  Backbone manufacturer: ATCC
  Backbone size w/o insert (bp): 2700
  Vector type: Bacterial Expression
Growth in bacteria
  Bacterial resistance: Ampicillin, 100 μg/mL
  Growth temperature: 37°C
  Growth strain: DH5alpha
  Copy number: High Copy
Gene/Insert
  Gene/Insert name: Mouse Protein Kinase C alpha (alt names: Protein Kinase C alpha; PKC alpha)
  Species: M. musculus (mouse)
  Insert size (bp): 2500
  GenBank ID: M25811
  Entrez Gene: Prkca (a.k.a. Pkca)
  Cloning method: Restriction Enzyme
  Sequencing primers: 5′ M13 Reverse; 3′ M13 Forward20
Resource information
  A portion of this plasmid was derived from a plasmid made by: Stefan Rose-John
Terms and licenses: Academic/Nonprofit Terms; Industry Terms: Not Available to Industry
Depositor comments: Please cite "Gene. 1988 Dec 30;74(2):465-71" if you use this plasmid in your publication.
How to cite: pUC19 PKC alpha was a gift from Frederic Mushinski (Addgene plasmid # 8429 ; http://n2t.net/addgene:8429 ; RRID:Addgene_8429)
