>Addgene plasmid #8429 | pUC19 PKC alpha | addgene partial sequence | sequence record 17320 | M13-R
ANCTTGCNGCCTGCAGGTCAATTCCGGTTTTTTTTAGCCTTAAATTTTTATGGTTAAGGATCACTTCCCA
CTGCTGGGGATGCTGGGGGCTGGGGAGGCATTTGATCTTTCATTTTTGAGTTTCATACTGCACTTTGCAA
GATTGGGTGCACAAACTGGGGGTTGACATACGAGAACCCTTCAAAATCAGATTGGTCTATGTTAGCAATG
ACCAGCTGATCTGGTGGTGTTAAGACAGGCTGTCCTCGCGTGAAGAACTTGTCAAAGTTTTCTGCTCCTT
TGCCACACACTTTGGGCTTGAATGGTGGTTGGATCTCCCTGTTCTCCAGTTTCTCCCAGTCGATCCTCCT
GAAGAAGGCATGCTCTCTGACATCCCTCTCTCCCTCGGGCCCGCAGCCCAGCCGCTTGGCAGGGTGTTTG
GTCATAAGTCCTTTGCAGATGGAGACGGCTTCCTTGGACAAGGATTTGGGGTAGGACACGTTGTGCTCCA
TTATAGACTGAAACAGTTCATCTTCATCTTCACCATCAAACGGAGGCTGCCCGGCTAGCATCTCGTACAG
CAGCACACCGTACGCCCACCAATCTACAGACTTCCCGTACGGCTGGTAAGCGATTATCTCTGGGGCAATG
TAGTCCGGAATCCCACAGAAGGTCCTGGNCGTGCTCCATCCATCATGTGTCCTGGCANTCCNNAACCCGG
AATTNGATNGCCTTCTGANTCCACATGACATTGTCCACTNCAATNCTGTAAGATCCTCCTCTAAGAAAAN
ACNTCGANGAACTCGCGCNAANATGCTGNGCCCTAATCCNATGTANGGGAAGAGCCNCNTANATCAGNAT
ANCGCNTGCGA
